>Addgene plasmid #219773 | M6570 | addgene full sequence | sequence record 438199 | Addgene NGS Result
TGGCGGCCTGAAGCCACACAGCGATATTGATTTGCTGGTTACGGTGACCGTAAGGCTTGATGAAACAACG
CGGCGAGCTTTGATCAACGACCTTTTGGAAACTTCGGCTTCCCCTGGAGAGAGCGAGATTCTCCGCGCTG
TAGAAGTCACCATTGTTGTGCACGACGACATCATTCCGTGGCGTTATCCAGCTAAGCGCGAACTGCAATT
TGGAGAATGGCAGCGCAATGACATTCTTGCAGGTATCTTCGAGCCAGCCACGATCGACATTGATCTGGCT
ATCTTGCTGACAAAAGCAAGAGAACATAGCGTTGCCTTGGTAGGTCCAGCGGCGGAGGAACTCTTTGATC
CGGTTCCTGAACAGGATCTATTTGAGGCGCTAAATGAAACCTTAACGCTATGGAACTCGCCGCCCGACTG
GGCTGGCGATGAGCGAAATGTAGTGCTTACGTTGTCCCGCATTTGGTACAGCGCAGTAACCGGCAAAATC
GCGCCGAAGGATGTCGCTGCCGACTGGGCAATGGAGCGCCTGCCGGCCCAGTATCAGCCCGTCATACTTG
AAGCTAGACAGGCTTATCTTGGACAAGAAGAAGATCGCTTGGCCTCGCGCGCAGATCAGTTGGAAGAATT
TGTCCATTACGTAAAAGGCGAGATCACCAAGGTAGTCGGCAAATAACTGTCAGACCAAGTTTACTCATAT
ATACTTTAGATTGATTTAAAACTTCATTTTTAATTTAAAAGGATCTAGGTGAAGATCCTTTTTGATAATC
TCATGACCAAAATCCCTTAACGTGAGTTTTCGTTCCACTGAGCGTCAGACCCCGTAGAAAAGATCAAAGG
ATCTTCTTGAGATCCTTTTTTTCTGCGCGTAATCTGCTGCTTGCAAACAAAAAAACCACCGCTACCAGCG
GTGGTTTGTTTGCCGGATCAAGAGCTACCAACTCTTTTTCCGAAGGTAACTGGCTTCAGCAGAGCGCAGA
TACCAAATACTGTTCTTCTAGTGTAGCCGTAGTTAGGCCACCACTTCAAGAACTCTGTAGCACCGCCTAC
ATACCTCGCTCTGCTAATCCTGTTACCAGTGGCTGCTGCCAGTGGCGATAAGTCGTGTCTTACCGGGTTG
GACTCAAGACGATAGTTACCGGATAAGGCGCAGCGGTCGGGCTGAACGGGGGGTTCGTGCACACAGCCCA
GCTTGGAGCGAACGACCTACACCGAACTGAGATACCTACAGCGTGAGCTATGAGAAAGCGCCACGCTTCC
CGAAGGGAGAAAGGCGGACAGGTATCCGGTAAGCGGCAGGGTCGGAACAGGAGAGCGCACGAGGGAGCTT
CCAGGGGGAAACGCCTGGTATCTTTATAGTCCTGTCGGGTTTCGCCACCTCTGACTTGAGCGTCGATTTT
TGTGATGCTCGTCAGGGGGGCGGAGCCTATGGAAAAACGCCAGCAACGCGGCCTTTTTACGGTTCCTGGC
CTTTTGCTGGCCTTTTGCTCACATGTTCTTTCCTGCGTTATCCCCTGATTCTGTGGATAACCGTATTACC
GCCTTTGAGTGAGCTGATACCGCTCGCCGCAGCCGAACGACCGAGCGCAGCGAGTCAGTGAGCGAGGAAG
CGGAAGAGCGCCCAATACGCAAACCGCCTCTCCCCGCGCGTTGGCCGATTCATTAATCACTCTGTGGTCT
CAGGAGGAATTCTTACCATGTCCCAAATAAATAAAAACGGAGAGTAAAAACTATACTAAATGCTTAGGAG
CAGAAAAAATAAATGTTGGATAAGATGAACGAATCAATTATTATGTAAATGTGGTGGCTAGTTTCAAAAA
AATACTTTATCATCATCACGGTATGGACTTCGTCAGTATTCATCAATGCCAACTTTTTCTTTCCGTCCAA
AATGTATAATTGTTTTAAAATACACTATCTAAACATTTAAGTCATATTTTTTTACGTGAGTAAGGATATT
TCTGTCTCACGTCATGCGTAATTTCATCATTGTCTGTTGAATACTTTTATTCGTGTTAGAGGGTGGCTCA
AATGTGTAGATGACTGTATTTATATTAATCTTTGATATTTCTTTTATATTTTTATCTCAAAATTGATTGA
ATCGTGTATATAATCTTCAAAATTATTTTTTTTTAACTTCAAAAAATTTTCAAATTTTAAAAAATTACCA
CATTTTTTGGAAAGAAAGTAAAAACAACATGTATAGAGACAGAAATTTTTTTCTGATATAAATTTTATAT
TCTTTTACGTAATTTATCGGCCCAAAATAATTTACTTAAGAAATACGTGTTCCATAATTATTTAATTCTG
TGTAAACGTGACTAATTGCACCTCCCAAGCGCCATCGCTGGACCTTCAAGGAACACTCTACAAATTATTT
TTCAATAAAATATTTATCCATTTTTCAAACGTGCCTTTTTACCTCTTAGTATATAAATTCCACTCCTCAC
TCTATTCATCACTCCAAATCCAAAAAACTTCATAAAAAATCAGTTTCTAAAAAAGAAGAAAAAATGTGAG
ACCACGAAGTGGCTCTTCAGTGGACGAAAGGGCCTCGTGATACGCCTATTTTTATAGGTTAATGTCATGA
TAATAATGGTTTCTTAGACGTCAGGTGGCACTTTTCGGGGAAATGTGCGCGGAACCCCTATTTGTTTATT
TTTCTAAATACATTCAAATATGTATCCGCTCATGAGACAATAACCCTGATAAATGCTTCAATAATATTGA
AAAAGGAAGAGTATGCGCTCACGCAACTGGTCCAGAACCTTGACCGAACGCAGCGGTGGTAACGGCGCAG
TGGCGGTTTTCATGGCTTGTTATGACTGTTTTTTTTTGGGGTACAGTCTATGCCTCGGGCATCCAAGCAG
CAAGCGCGTTACGCCGTGGGTCGATGTTTGATGTTATGGAGCAGCAACGATGTTACGCAGCAGGGCAGTC
GCCCTAAAACAAAGTTAAACATCATGAGGGAAGCGGTGATCGCCGAAGTATCGACTCAACTATCAGAGGT
AGTTGGCGTCATCGAGCGCCATCTCGAACCGACGTTGCTGGCCGTACATTTGTACGGCTCCGCAGTGGA
Features (pLannotate 1.2.2; 6 found; start..end, strand, type, name):
    847..1435    +  rep_origin     ori: high-copy-number ColE1/pMB1/pBR322/pUC origin of replication
   1618..1667    +  CDS            lacI (fragment): lac repressor; lacI; The lac repressor binds to the lac operator to inhibit transcription in E. coli. This inhibition can be relieved by adding lactose or isopropyl-β-D-thiogalactopyranoside (IPTG).
   2638..2742    +  promoter       AmpR promoter: bla
   2733..2813    -  CDS            int (fragment): INT2_ECOLX - Protein inferred from homology: Swiss-Prot protein existence level 3. Putative integrase believed to be involved in the insertion of antibiotic resistance genes into plasmids and transposons. From Escherichia coli.
   2901..2957    +  CDS            GmR (fragment): gentamycin acetyltransferase; aacC1; confers resistance to gentamycin
   2964..673     +  CDS            aadA (across the origin): S3AD_ECOLX - Experimental evidence at protein level: Swiss-Prot protein existence level 1. Mediates bacterial resistance to the antibiotics streptomycin and spectinomycin. From Escherichia coli.
