[The description below was written by a language model from this plasmid's Addgene catalogue record and pLannotate feature annotations shown in this document.]
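Description:
M6570 is a MoClo-compatible Level 0 part plasmid that stores a single regulatory element, the ORCA3 promoter (pORCA3), for Golden Gate assembly of plant expression constructs. The catalogue lists an insert of about 830 bp, annotated as synthetic, in a Level 0 backbone of roughly 2.2 kb, which agrees with the 3,079 nt full sequence record. The promoter was placed in the backbone by BsaI-based cloning, and the record notes that these particular cloning sites were destroyed in the process. As a Level 0 module it carries no coding sequence, reporter or terminator of its own. It is meant to be combined with other standard parts into a Level 1 transcription unit, which can then be built into multigene plant vectors.

Propagation is in E. coli from a high-copy ColE1/pUC-type origin, with selection on spectinomycin provided by the aadA adenylyltransferase gene, which spans the numbering origin of the circular sequence. The automated annotation also reports an AmpR (bla) promoter upstream of aadA, presumably driving the marker. Short fragments of an integron integrase, a gentamicin acetyltransferase and lacI are also reported; these appear to be remnants of the resistance cassette and backbone lineage rather than functional genes. The promoter insert itself was not recognised by the annotation tool and probably lies in the unannotated stretch between the lacI fragment and the AmpR promoter.

The associated publication concerns non-invasive imaging of salicylic and jasmonic acid activity in plants. This suggests pORCA3 serves as a hormone-responsive promoter for building reporter constructs, although the record does not state which signal it responds to.
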