Addgene plasmid #219773: M6570
Purpose: MoClo-compatible Level 0 vector carrying promoter pORCA3
Depositing lab: Karen Sarkisyan. Depositing organization: Light Bio. Publication: Non-invasive imaging of salicylic and jasmonic acid activities in planta. Balakireva AV, Karataeva TA, Karampelias M, Mitiouchkina TY, Macháček J, Shakhova ES, Perfilov MM, Belozerova OA, Palkina KA, Drazna N, Vondrakova Z, Fleiss A, Fakhranurova LI, Markina NM, Morozov VV, Bugaeva EN, Delnova GM, Choob VV, Yampolsky IV, Petrášek J, Mishin AS, Sarkisyan KS. bioRxiv 2025.02.17.636591; doi: https://doi.org/10.1101/2025.02.17.636591.
Backbone
  Vector backbone: MoClo Level 0
  Backbone size w/o insert (bp): 2247
  Vector type: Plant Expression, Synthetic Biology
Growth in bacteria
  Bacterial resistance: Spectinomycin, 50 μg/mL
  Growth temperature: 37°C
  Growth strain: DH5alpha
  Copy number: High Copy
Gene/Insert
  Gene/Insert name: Promoter ORCA3
  Species: Synthetic
  Insert size (bp): 830
  Promoter: pORCA3
  Cloning method: Restriction Enzyme; 5′ cloning site BsaI (destroyed during cloning); 3′ cloning site BsaI (destroyed during cloning)
  Sequencing primers: 5′ cttttgctggccttttgctc; 3′ ggttaatgtcatgataataatggt
Terms and licenses: Academic/Nonprofit Terms; Industry Terms: Not Available to Industry
Depositor comments: Please visit https://doi.org/10.1101/2025.02.17.636591 for bioRxiv preprint.
How to cite: M6570 was a gift from Karen Sarkisyan (Addgene plasmid # 219773 ; http://n2t.net/addgene:219773 ; RRID:Addgene_219773)
